Addgene plasmid #78299: Lyn FAK biosensor
Purpose: FRET biosensor. Visualization of FAK activity at lipid rafts in live cells
Depositing lab: Yingxiao Wang. Depositing organization: University of Illinois at Urbana-Champaign. Publication: Detection of focal adhesion kinase activation at membrane microdomains by fluorescence resonance energy transfer. Seong J, Ouyang M, Kim T, Sun J, Wen PC, Lu S, Zhuo Y, Llewellyn NM, Schlaepfer DD, Guan JL, Chien S, Wang Y. Nat Commun. 2011 Jul 26;2:406. doi: 10.1038/ncomms1414. PubMed 21792185.
Backbone
  Vector backbone: pcDNA3.1
  Backbone manufacturer: Invitrogen
  Backbone size w/o insert (bp): 5400
  Vector type: Mammalian Expression
Growth in bacteria
  Bacterial resistance: Ampicillin, 100 μg/mL
  Growth temperature: 37°C
  Growth strain: DH5alpha
  Copy number: High Copy
Gene/Insert
  Gene/Insert name: Lyn Fak biosensor (alt name: Lipid raft targeting signal from Lyn-ECFP-SH2 domain of c-Src-substrate-YPet)
  Species: Synthetic
  Insert size (bp): 1850
  Promoter: CMV
  Cloning method: Restriction Enzyme; 5′ cloning site HindIII (not destroyed); 3′ cloning site EcoRI (not destroyed)
  Sequencing primers: 5′ CMV-F; 3′ BGH-rev
Terms and licenses: Academic/Nonprofit Terms; Industry Terms: Not Available to Industry
Depositor comments: To observe the FAK activity at DRM regions, Lyn–FAK biosensor was constructed by fusing a DRM-targeting motif containing myristoylation and palmitoylation sites (glycine and cysteine) derived from Lyn, at the N-terminus of the cytosolic FAK (Cyto-FAK) biosensor (Addgene plasmid 78300).
How to cite: Lyn FAK biosensor was a gift from Yingxiao Wang (Addgene plasmid # 78299 ; http://n2t.net/addgene:78299 ; RRID:Addgene_78299)
