[The description below was written by a language model from this plasmid's Addgene catalogue record and pLannotate feature annotations shown in this document.]
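Description:
Lyn FAK biosensor is a mammalian expression plasmid built on the pcDNA3.1 backbone that encodes a membrane-targeted, genetically encoded FRET reporter of focal adhesion kinase (FAK) activity. It is propagated in E. coli through a high-copy ColE1/pUC-type origin with ampicillin selection (AmpR under its own bla promoter). It also carries an f1 origin and an SV40 promoter-driven neomycin resistance cassette with an SV40 polyadenylation signal, which would allow G418 selection of transfected mammalian cells. The sequenced record is about 7.3 kb, consistent with the stated backbone and insert sizes. Small annotated fragments such as the partial HIV-1 LTR, ble, lacI and bom hits appear to be backbone remnants or incidental matches rather than functional parts.

The synthetic insert, cloned between HindIII and EcoRI, is transcribed from the CMV enhancer/promoter and terminated by the bGH polyadenylation signal, with flanking T7 and SP6 promoters from the vector. The single open reading frame begins with a short Lyn-derived motif containing myristoylation and palmitoylation sites. This is followed by ECFP, the SH2 domain of c-Src (annotated as a Src fragment), a FAK substrate segment that is not separately annotated in the feature table, and YPet. In this sensor design, phosphorylation of the substrate by FAK is expected to promote its intramolecular binding to the SH2 domain, altering the geometry between the ECFP donor and YPet acceptor and so changing the FRET signal. The Lyn acylation motif anchors the reporter in detergent-resistant membrane (lipid raft) regions. This distinguishes it from the untargeted cytosolic FAK biosensor from which it was derived. The construct is used for live-cell imaging of FAK activation specifically at lipid rafts.
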