Features (pLannotate 1.2.2; 24 found; start..end, strand, type, name):
     28..80      -  misc_feature   bom (fragment): basis of mobility region from pBR322
    235..614     +  enhancer       CMV enhancer: human cytomegalovirus immediate early enhancer
    615..818     +  promoter       CMV promoter: human cytomegalovirus (CMV) immediate early promoter
    814..847     +  LTR            5' LTR (truncated) (fragment): truncated 5' long terminal repeat (LTR) from HIV-1
    863..881     +  promoter       T7 promoter: promoter for bacteriophage T7 RNA polymerase
    907..969     +  CDS            Lyn (fragment): LYN_RAT - Experimental evidence at protein level: Swiss-Prot protein existence level 1. Non-receptor tyrosine-protein kinase that transmits signals from cell surface receptors and plays an important role in the regulation of innate and adaptive immune responses, hematopoiesis, responses to growth factors and cytokines, integrin signaling, but also responses to DNA damage and genotoxic agents. Functions primarily as negative regulator, but can also function as activator, depending on the context. Required for the initiation of the B-cell response, but also for its down-regulation and terminatio
    976..1653    +  CDS            Enhanced Cyan-Emitting GFP: Enhanced Cyan-Emitting GFP is a basic (constitutively fluorescent) cyan fluorescent protein published in 2002, derived from Aequorea victoria.
   1663..1956    +  CDS            V-SRC (fragment): SRC_AVISR - Experimental evidence at protein level: Swiss-Prot protein existence level 1. This phosphoprotein, required for both the initiation and the maintenance of neoplastic transformation, is a protein kinase that catalyzes the phosphorylation of tyrosine residues in vitro. From Avian sarcoma virus (strain rASV1441).
   2041..2751    +  CDS            YPet: yellow fluorescent protein optimized for FRET with CyPet (Nguyen and Daugherty, 2005)
   2818..2836    -  promoter       SP6 promoter: promoter for bacteriophage SP6 RNA polymerase
   2862..3086    +  polyA_signal   bGH poly(A) signal: bovine growth hormone polyadenylation signal
   3090..3111    +  promoter       SV40 promoter (fragment): SV40 enhancer and early promoter
   3132..3560    +  rep_origin     f1 ori (sequence partly withheld): f1 bacteriophage origin of replication; arrow indicates direction of (+) strand synthesis
   3574..3903    +  promoter       SV40 promoter: SV40 enhancer and early promoter
   3970..4761    +  CDS            neo: KKA2_KLEPN - Also known as kan, nptII. Experimental evidence at protein level: Swiss-Prot protein existence level 1. Resistance to kanamycin, neomycin, paromomycin, ribostamycin, butirosin and gentamicin B. From Klebsiella pneumoniae.
   4785..4943    +  CDS            ble (fragment): BLE_KLEPN - Experimental evidence at protein level: Swiss-Prot protein existence level 1. Binding protein with a strong affinity to the bleomycin family of antibiotics. Binds to CL990; an antimitotic-antibiotic compound. From Klebsiella pneumoniae.
   4938..5059    +  polyA_signal   SV40 poly(A) signal: SV40 polyadenylation signal
   5132..5148    -  protein_bind   lac operator: The lac repressor binds to the lac operator to inhibit transcription in E. coli. This inhibition can be relieved by adding lactose or isopropyl-β-D-thiogalactopyranoside (IPTG). lac repressor encoded by lacI
   5156..5186    -  promoter       lac promoter: promoter for the E. coli lac operon
   5201..5222    -  protein_bind   CAP binding site: CAP binding activates transcription in the presence of cAMP. E. coli catabolite activator protein
   5235..5327    -  CDS            lacI (fragment): lac repressor; lacI; The lac repressor binds to the lac operator to inhibit transcription in E. coli. This inhibition can be relieved by adding lactose or isopropyl-β-D-thiogalactopyranoside (IPTG).
   5510..6098    -  rep_origin     ori: high-copy-number ColE1/pMB1/pBR322/pUC origin of replication
   6269..7129    -  CDS            AmpR: β-lactamase; bla; confers resistance to ampicillin, carbenicillin, and related antibiotics
   7130..7234    -  promoter       AmpR promoter: bla
>Addgene plasmid #78299 | Lyn FAK biosensor | addgene full sequence | sequence record 456538 | Addgene NGS Result
GACGGATCGGGAGATCTCCCGATCCCCTATGGTGCACTCTCAGTACAATCTGCTCTGATGCCGCATAGTT
AAGCCAGTATCTGCTCCCTGCTTGTGTGTTGGAGGTCGCTGAGTAGTGCGCGAGCAAAATTTAAGCTACA
ACAAGGCAAGGCTTGACCGACAATTGCATGAAGAATCTGCTTAGGGTTAGGCGTTTTGCGCTGCTTCGCG
ATGTACGGGCCAGATATACGCGTTGACATTGATTATTGACTAGTTATTAATAGTAATCAATTACGGGGTC
ATTAGTTCATAGCCCATATATGGAGTTCCGCGTTACATAACTTACGGTAAATGGCCCGCCTGGCTGACCG
CCCAACGACCCCCGCCCATTGACGTCAATAATGACGTATGTTCCCATAGTAACGCCAATAGGGACTTTCC
ATTGACGTCAATGGGTGGAGTATTTACGGTAAACTGCCCACTTGGCAGTACATCAAGTGTATCATATGCC
AAGTACGCCCCCTATTGACGTCAATGACGGTAAATGGCCCGCCTGGCATTATGCCCAGTACATGACCTTA
TGGGACTTTCCTACTTGGCAGTACATCTACGTATTAGTCATCGCTATTACCATGGTGATGCGGTTTTGGC
AGTACATCAATGGGCGTGGATAGCGGTTTGACTCACGGGGATTTCCAAGTCTCCACCCCATTGACGTCAA
TGGGAGTTTGTTTTGGCACCAAAATCAACGGGACTTTCCAAAATGTCGTAACAACTCCGCCCCATTGACG
CAAATGGGCGGTAGGCGTGTACGGTGGGAGGTCTATATAAGCAGAGCTCTCTGGCTAACTAGAGAACCCA
CTGCTTACTGGCTTATCGAAATTAATACGACTCACTATAGGGAGACCCAAGCTTGCGGCCGCCACCATGG
GCTGCATCAAGAGCAAGCGCAAGGACAACCTGAACGACGACGGCGTGGACATGAAGACCATGGTGAGCAA
GGGCGAGGAGCTGTTCACCGGGGTGGTGCCCATCCTGGTCGAGCTGGACGGCGACGTAAACGGCCACAGG
TTCAGCGTGTCCGGCGAGGGCGAGGGCGATGCCACCTACGGCAAGCTGACCCTGAAGTTCATCTGCACCA
CCGGCAAGCTGCCCGTGCCCTGGCCCACCCTCGTGACCACCCTGACCTGGGGCGTGCAGTGCTTCAGCCG
CTACCCCGACCACATGAAGCAGCACGACTTCTTCAAGTCCGCCATGCCCGAAGGCTACGTCCAGGAGCGT
ACCATCTTCTTCAAGGACGACGGCAACTACAAGACCCGCGCCGAGGTGAAGTTCGAGGGCGACACCCTGG
TGAACCGCATCGAGCTGAAGGGCATCGACTTCAAGGAGGACGGCAACATCCTGGGGCACAAGCTGGAGTA
CAACTACATCAGCCACAACGTCTATATCACCGCCGACAAGCAGAAGAACGGCATCAAGGCCCACTTCAAG
ATCCGCCACAACATCGAGGACGGCAGCGTGCAGCTCGCCGACCACTACCAGCAGAACACCCCCATCGGCG
ACGGCCCCGTGCTGCTGCCCGACAACCACTACCTGAGCACCCAGTCCGCCCTGAGCAAAGACCCCAACGA
GAAGCGCGATCACATGGTCCTGCTGGAGTTCGTGACCGCCGCCCGCATGCATTGGTATTTTGGGAAGATC
ACTCGTCGGGAGTCCGAGCGGCTGCTGCTCAACCCCGAAAACCCCCGGGGAACCTTCTTGGTCCGGGAGA
GCGAGACGACAAAAGGTGCCTATTGCCTCTCCGTTTCTGACTTTGACAACGCCAAGGGGCTCAATGTGAA
GCACTACAAGATCCGCAAGCTGGACAGCGGCGGCTTCTACATCACCTCACGCACACAGTTCAGCAGCCTG
CAGCAGCTGGTGGCCTACTACTCCAAACATGCTGATGGCTTGTGCCACCGCCTGACTAACGTCTGTGGGT
CTACATCTGGATCTGGGAAGCCGGGTTCTGGTGAGGGTTCTGAGACCGACGACTACGCTGAGATCATCGA
CGAGGAGCTCTCTAAAGGTGAAGAATTATTCACTGGTGTTGTCCCAATTTTGGTTGAATTAGATGGTGAT
GTTAATGGTCACAAATTTTCTGTCTCCGGTGAAGGTGAAGGTGATGCTACGTACGGTAAATTGACCTTAA
AATTACTCTGTACTACTGGTAAATTGCCAGTTCCATGGCCAACCTTAGTCACTACTTTAGGTTATGGTGT
TCAATGTTTTGCTAGATACCCAGATCATATGAAACAACATGACTTTTTCAAGTCTGCCATGCCAGAAGGT
TATGTTCAAGAAAGAACTATTTTTTTCAAAGATGACGGTAACTACAAGACCAGAGCTGAAGTCAAGTTTG
AAGGTGATACCTTAGTTAATAGAATCGAATTAAAAGGTATTGATTTTAAAGAAGATGGTAACATTTTAGG
TCACAAATTGGAATACAACTATAACTCTCACAATGTTTACATCACTGCTGACAAACAAAAGAATGGTATC
AAAGCTAACTTCAAAATTAGACACAACATTGAAGATGGTGGTGTTCAATTAGCTGACCATTATCAACAAA
ATACTCCAATTGGTGATGGTCCAGTCTTGTTACCAGACAACCATTACTTATCCTATCAATCTGCCTTATT
CAAAGATCCAAACGAAAAGAGAGACCACATGGTCTTGTTAGAATTTTTGACTGCTGCTGGTATTACCGAG
GGTATGAATGAATTGTACAAATAGTAAGAATTCTGCAGATATCCATCACACTGGCGGCCGCTCGAGCATG
CATCTAGAGGGCCCTATTCTATAGTGTCACCTAAATGCTAGAGCTCGCTGATCAGCCTCGACTGTGCCTT
CTAGTTGCCAGCCATCTGTTGTTTGCCCCTCCCCCGTGCCTTCCTTGACCCTGGAAGGTGCCACTCCCAC
TGTCCTTTCCTAATAAAATGAGGAAATTGCATCGCATTGTCTGAGTAGGTGTCATTCTATTCTGGGGGGT
GGGGTGGGGCAGGACAGCAAGGGGGAGGATTGGGAAGACAATAGCAGGCATGCTGGGGATGCGGTGGGCT
CTATGGCTTCTGAGGCGGAAAGAACCAGCTGGGGCTCTAGGGGGTATCCCC
[124 nt withheld, positions 3132-3255]
C
[91 nt withheld, positions 3257-3347]
A
[49 nt withheld, positions 3349-3397]
CCTTTGACGTTGGAGTCCACGTTCTTT
[37 nt withheld, positions 3425-3461]
ACCCTATCTCGGTCTATTCTTTTGATTTATAAGGGATTTTGCCGATTTCGGCCTATTGGTTAAAAAATGA
GCTGATTTAACAAAAATTTAACGCGAATTAATTCTGTGGAATGTGTGTCAGTTAGGGTGTGGAAAGTCCC
CAGGCTCCCCAGCAGGCAGAAGTATGCAAAGCATGCATCTCAATTAGTCAGCAACCAGGTGTGGAAAGTC
CCCAGGCTCCCCAGCAGGCAGAAGTATGCAAAGCATGCATCTCAATTAGTCAGCAACCATAGTCCCGCCC
CTAACTCCGCCCATCCCGCCCCTAACTCCGCCCAGTTCCGCCCATTCTCCGCCCCATGGCTGACTAATTT
TTTTTATTTATGCAGAGGCCGAGGCCGCCTCTGCCTCTGAGCTATTCCAGAAGTAGTGAGGAGGCTTTTT
TGGAGGCCTAGGCTTTTGCAAAAAGCTCCCGGGAGCTTGTATATCCATTTTCGGATCTGATCAAGAGACA
GGATGAGGATCGTTTCGCATGATTGAACAAGATGGATTGCACGCAGGTTCTCCGGCCGCTTGGGTGGAGA
GGCTATTCGGCTATGACTGGGCACAACAGACAATCGGCTGCTCTGATGCCGCCGTGTTCCGGCTGTCAGC
GCAGGGGCGCCCGGTTCTTTTTGTCAAGACCGACCTGTCCGGTGCCCTGAATGAACTGCAGGACGAGGCA
GCGCGGCTATCGTGGCTGGCCACGACGGGCGTTCCTTGCGCAGCTGTGCTCGACGTTGTCACTGAAGCGG
GAAGGGACTGGCTGCTATTGGGCGAAGTGCCGGGGCAGGATCTCCTGTCATCTCACCTTGCTCCTGCCGA
GAAAGTATCCATCATGGCTGATGCAATGCGGCGGCTGCATACGCTTGATCCGGCTACCTGCCCATTCGAC
CACCAAGCGAAACATCGCATCGAGCGAGCACGTACTCGGATGGAAGCCGGTCTTGTCGATCAGGATGATC
TGGACGAAGAGCATCAGGGGCTCGCGCCAGCCGAACTGTTCGCCAGGCTCAAGGCGCGCATGCCCGACGG
CGAGGATCTCGTCGTGACCCATGGCGATGCCTGCTTGCCGAATATCATGGTGGAAAATGGCCGCTTTTCT
GGATTCATCGACTGTGGCCGGCTGGGTGTGGCGGACCGCTATCAGGACATAGCGTTGGCTACCCGTGATA
TTGCTGAAGAGCTTGGCGGCGAATGGGCTGACCGCTTCCTCGTGCTTTACGGTATCGCCGCTCCCGATTC
GCAGCGCATCGCCTTCTATCGCCTTCTTGACGAGTTCTTCTGAGCGGGACTCTGGGGTTCGAAATGACCG
ACCAAGCGACGCCCAACCTGCCATCACGAGATTTCGATTCCACCGCCGCCTTCTATGAAAGGTTGGGCTT
CGGAATCGTTTTCCGGGACGCCGGCTGGATGATCCTCCAGCGCGGGGATCTCATGCTGGAGTTCTTCGCC
CACCCCAACTTGTTTATTGCAGCTTATAATGGTTACAAATAAAGCAATAGCATCACAAATTTCACAAATA
AAGCATTTTTTTCACTGCATTCTAGTTGTGGTTTGTCCAAACTCATCAATGTATCTTATCATGTCTGTAT
ACCGTCGACCTCTAGCTAGAGCTTGGCGTAATCATGGTCATAGCTGTTTCCTGTGTGAAATTGTTATCCG
CTCACAATTCCACACAACATACGAGCCGGAAGCATAAAGTGTAAAGCCTGGGGTGCCTAATGAGTGAGCT
AACTCACATTAATTGCGTTGCGCTCACTGCCCGCTTTCCAGTCGGGAAACCTGTCGTGCCAGCTGCATTA
ATGAATCGGCCAACGCGCGGGGAGAGGCGGTTTGCGTATTGGGCGCTCTTCCGCTTCCTCGCTCACTGAC
TCGCTGCGCTCGGTCGTTCGGCTGCGGCGAGCGGTATCAGCTCACTCAAAGGCGGTAATACGGTTATCCA
CAGAATCAGGGGATAACGCAGGAAAGAACATGTGAGCAAAAGGCCAGCAAAAGGCCAGGAACCGTAAAAA
GGCCGCGTTGCTGGCGTTTTTCCATAGGCTCCGCCCCCCTGACGAGCATCACAAAAATCGACGCTCAAGT
CAGAGGTGGCGAAACCCGACAGGACTATAAAGATACCAGGCGTTTCCCCCTGGAAGCTCCCTCGTGCGCT
CTCCTGTTCCGACCCTGCCGCTTACCGGATACCTGTCCGCCTTTCTCCCTTCGGGAAGCGTGGCGCTTTC
TCATAGCTCACGCTGTAGGTATCTCAGTTCGGTGTAGGTCGTTCGCTCCAAGCTGGGCTGTGTGCACGAA
CCCCCCGTTCAGCCCGACCGCTGCGCCTTATCCGGTAACTATCGTCTTGAGTCCAACCCGGTAAGACACG
ACTTATCGCCACTGGCAGCAGCCACTGGTAACAGGATTAGCAGAGCGAGGTATGTAGGCGGTGCTACAGA
GTTCTTGAAGTGGTGGCCTAACTACGGCTACACTAGAAGAACAGTATTTGGTATCTGCGCTCTGCTGAAG
CCAGTTACCTTCGGAAAAAGAGTTGGTAGCTCTTGATCCGGCAAACAAACCACCGCTGGTAGCGGTGGTT
TTTTTGTTTGCAAGCAGCAGATTACGCGCAGAAAAAAAGGATCTCAAGAAGATCCTTTGATCTTTTCTAC
GGGGTCTGACGCTCAGTGGAACGAAAACTCACGTTAAGGGATTTTGGTCATGAGATTATCAAAAAGGATC
TTCACCTAGATCCTTTTAAATTAAAAATGAAGTTTTAAATCAATCTAAAGTATATATGAGTAAACTTGGT
CTGACAGTTACCAATGCTTAATCAGTGAGGCACCTATCTCAGCGATCTGTCTATTTCGTTCATCCATAGT
TGCCTGACTCCCCGTCGTGTAGATAACTACGATACGGGAGGGCTTACCATCTGGCCCCAGTGCTGCAATG
ATACCGCGAGACCCACGCTCACCGGCTCCAGATTTATCAGCAATAAACCAGCCAGCCGGAAGGGCCGAGC
GCAGAAGTGGTCCTGCAACTTTATCCGCCTCCATCCAGTCTATTAATTGTTGCCGGGAAGCTAGAGTAAG
TAGTTCGCCAGTTAATAGTTTGCGCAACGTTGTTGCCATTGCTACAGGCATCGTGGTGTCACGCTCGTCG
TTTGGTATGGCTTCATTCAGCTCCGGTTCCCAACGATCAAGGCGAGTTACATGATCCCCCATGTTGTGCA
AAAAAGCGGTTAGCTCCTTCGGTCCTCCGATCGTTGTCAGAAGTAAGTTGGCCGCAGTGTTATCACTCAT
GGTTATGGCAGCACTGCATAATTCTCTTACTGTCATGCCATCCGTAAGATGCTTTTCTGTGACTGGTGAG
TACTCAACCAAGTCATTCTGAGAATAGTGTATGCGGCGACCGAGTTGCTCTTGCCCGGCGTCAATACGGG
ATAATACCGCGCCACATAGCAGAACTTTAAAAGTGCTCATCATTGGAAAACGTTCTTCGGGGCGAAAACT
CTCAAGGATCTTACCGCTGTTGAGATCCAGTTCGATGTAACCCACTCGTGCACCCAACTGATCTTCAGCA
TCTTTTACTTTCACCAGCGTTTCTGGGTGAGCAAAAACAGGAAGGCAAAATGCCGCAAAAAAGGGAATAA
GGGCGACACGGAAATGTTGAATACTCATACTCTTCCTTTTTCAATATTATTGAAGCATTTATCAGGGTTA
TTGTCTCATGAGCGGATACATATTTGAATGTATTTAGAAAAATAAACAAATAGGGGTTCCGCGCACATTT
CCCCGAAAAGTGCCACCTGACGTC
