>Addgene plasmid #78299 | Lyn FAK biosensor | depositor partial sequence | sequence record 147754 | Lyn FAK biosensor
ATGGGCTGCATCAAGAGCAAGCGCAAGGACAACCTGAACGACGACGGCGTGGACATGAAGACCATGGTGA
GCAAGGGCGAGGAGCTGTTCACCGGGGTGGTGCCCATCCTGGTCGAGCTGGACGGCGACGTAAACGGCCA
CAGGTTCAGCGTGTCCGGCGAGGGCGAGGGCGATGCCACCTACGGCAAGCTGACCCTGAAGTTCATCTGC
ACCACCGGCAAGCTGCCCGTGCCCTGGCCCACCCTCGTGACCACCCTGACCTGGGGCGTGCAGTGCTTCA
GCCGCTACCCCGACCACATGAAGCAGCACGACTTCTTCAAGTCCGCCATGCCCGAAGGCTACGTCCAGGA
GCGTACCATCTTCTTCAAGGACGACGGCAACTACAAGACCCGCGCCGAGGTGAAGTTCGAGGGCGACACC
CTGGTGAACCGCATCGAGCTGAAGGGCATCGACTTCAAGGAGGACGGCAACATCCTGGGGCACAAGCTGG
AGTACAACTACATCAGCCACAACGTCTATATCACCGCCGACAAGCAGAAGAACGGCATCAAGGCCCACTT
CAAGATCCGCCACAACATCGAGGACGGCAGCGTGCAGCTCGCCGACCACTACCAGCAGAACACCCCCATC
GGCGACGGCCCCGTGCTGCTGCCCGACAACCACTACCTGAGCACCCAGTCCGCCCTGAGCAAAGACCCCA
ACGAGAAGCGCGATCACATGGTCCTGCTGGAGTTCGTGACCGCCGCCCGCATGCATTGGTATTTTGGGAA
GATCACTCGTCGGGAGTCCGAGCGGCTGCTGCTCAACCCCGAAAACCCCCGGGGAACCTTCTTGGTCCGG
GAGAGCGAGACGACAAAAGGTGCCTATTGCCTCTCCGTTTCTGACTTTGACAACGCCAAGGGGCTCAATG
TGAAGCACTACAAGATCCGCAAGCTGGACAGCGGCGGCTTCTACATCACCTCACGCACACAGTTCAGCAG
CCTGCAGCAGCTGGTGGCCTACTACTCCAAACATGCTGATGGCTTGTGCCACCGCCTGACTAACGTCTGT
GGGTCTACATCTGGATCTGGGAAGCCGGGTTCTGGTGAGGGTTCTGAGACCGACGACTACGCTGAGATCA
TCGACGAGGAGCTCTCTAAAGGTGAAGAATTATTCACTGGTGTTGTCCCAATTTTGGTTGAATTAGATGG
TGATGTTAATGGTCACAAATTTTCTGTCTCCGGTGAAGGTGAAGGTGATGCTACGTACGGTAAATTGACC
TTAAAATTACTCTGTACTACTGGTAAATTGCCAGTTCCATGGCCAACCTTAGTCACTACTTTAGGTTATG
GTGTTCAATGTTTTGCTAGATACCCAGATCATATGAAACAACATGACTTTTTCAAGTCTGCCATGCCAGA
AGGTTATGTTCAAGAAAGAACTATTTTTTTCAAAGATGACGGTAACTACAAGACCAGAGCTGAAGTCAAG
TTTGAAGGTGATACCTTAGTTAATAGAATCGAATTAAAAGGTATTGATTTTAAAGAAGATGGTAACATTT
TAGGTCACAAATTGGAATACAACTATAACTCTCACAATGTTTACATCACTGCTGACAAACAAAAGAATGG
TATCAAAGCTAACTTCAAAATTAGACACAACATTGAAGATGGTGGTGTTCAATTAGCTGACCATTATCAA
CAAAATACTCCAATTGGTGATGGTCCAGTCTTGTTACCAGACAACCATTACTTATCCTATCAATCTGCCT
TATTCAAAGATCCAAACGAAAAGAGAGACCACATGGTCTTGTTAGAATTTTTGACTGCTGCTGGTATTAC
CGAGGGTATGAATGAATTGTACAAATAGTAAGAATTC
