>Addgene plasmid #78299 | Lyn FAK biosensor | addgene partial sequence | sequence record 149524 | CMV-F 5'-CGCAAATGGGCGGTAGGCGTG-3'
ACCCACTGCTTACTGGCTTATCGAAATTAATACGACTCACTATAGGGAGACCCAAGCTTGCGGCCGCCAC
CATGGGCTGCATCAAGAGCAAGCGCAAGGACAACCTGAACGACGACGGCGTGGACATGAAGACCATGGTG
AGCAAGGGCGAGGAGCTGTTCACCGGGGTGGTGCCCATCCTGGTCGAGCTGGACGGCGACGTAAACGGCC
ACAGGTTCAGCGTGTCCGGCGAGGGCGAGGGCGATGCCACCTACGGCAAGCTGACCCTGAAGTTCATCTG
CACCACCGGCAAGCTGCCCGTGCCCTGGCCCACCCTCGTGACCACCCTGACCTGGGGCGTGCAGTGCTTC
AGCCGCTACCCCGACCACATGAAGCAGCACGACTTCTTCAAGTCCGCCATGCCCGAAGGCTACGTCCAGG
AGCGTACCATCTTCTTCAAGGACGACGGCAACTACAAGACCCGCGCCGAGGTGAAGTTCGAGGGCGACAC
CCTGGTGAACCGCATCGAGCTGAAGGGCATCGACTTCAAGGAGGACGGCAACATCCTGGGGCACAAGCTG
GAGTACAACTACATCAGCCACAACGTCTATATCACCGCCGACAAGCAGAAGAACGGCATCAAGGCCCACT
TCAAGATCCGCCACAACATCGAGGACGGCAGCGTGCAGCTCGCCGACCACTACCAGCAGAACACCCCCAT
CGGCGACGGCCC
