>Addgene plasmid #78299 | Lyn FAK biosensor | addgene partial sequence | sequence record 149525 | BGH-rev 5'-TAGAAGGCACAGTCGAGG-3'
AATAGGGCCCTCTAGATGCATGCTCGAGCGGCCGCCAGTGTGATGGATATCTGCAGAATTCTTACTATTT
GTACAATTCATTCATACCCTCGGTAATACCAGCAGCAGTCAAAAATTCTAACAAGACCATGTGGTCTCTC
TTTTCGTTTGGATCTTTGAATAAGGCAGATTGATAGGATAAGTAATGGTTGTCTGGTAACAAGACTGGAC
CATCACCAATTGGAGTATTTTGTTGATAATGGTCAGCTAATTGAACACCACCATCTTCAATGTTGTGTCT
AATTTTGAAGTTAGCTTTGATACCATTCTTTTGTTTGTCAGCAGTGATGTAAACATTGTGAGAGTTATAG
TTGTATTCCAATTTGTGACCTAAAATGTTACCATCTTCTTTAAAATCAATACCTTTTAATTCGATTCTAT
TAACTAAGGTATCACCTTCAAACTTGACTTCAGCTCTGGTCTTGTAGTTACCGTCATCTTTGAAAAAAAT
AGTTCTTTCTTGAACATAACCTTCTGGCATGGCAGACTTGAAAAAGTCATGTTGTTTCATATGATCTGGG
TATCTAGCAAAACATTGAACACCATAACCTAAAGTAGTGACTAAGGTTGGCCATGGAACTGGCAATTTAC
CAGTAGTACAGAGTAATTTTAAGGTCAATTTACCGTACGTAGCATCACCTTCACCTTCACCGGAGACAGA
AAATTTGTGACCATTAACATCACCATCTAATTCAACCAAA
